Addgene plasmid #218206: Zed_vector_tol2_+15.2prox1a:EGFP_XCA:DsRed2
Purpose: Zebrafish +15.2prox1a enhancer reporter in the FCLV from 3 dpf. XCA:DsRed2 as a control in the skeletal and cardiac muscle. Shows the high background typical of the ZED vector
Depositing lab: Katarzyna Koltowska. Depositing organization: Uppsala University. Publication: Multiple cis-regulatory elements control prox1a expression in distinct lymphatic vascular beds. Panara V, Yu H, Peng D, Staxang K, Hodik M, Filipek-Gorniok B, Kazenwadel J, Skoczylas R, Mason E, Allalou A, Harvey NL, Haitina T, Hogan BM, Koltowska K. Development. 2024 May 1;151(9):dev202525. doi: 10.1242/dev.202525. Epub 2024 May 9. PubMed 38722096.
Backbone
  Vector backbone: ZED_vector
  Backbone manufacturer: Bessa et al, 2009 (PMID 19653328)
  Vector type: Zebrafish expression
Growth in bacteria
  Bacterial resistance: Ampicillin, 100 μg/mL
  Growth temperature: 37°C
  Growth strain: ccdB Survival
  Copy number: Unknown
Gene/Insert
  Gene/Insert name: +15.2prox1a
  Species: D. rerio (zebrafish)
  Cloning method: Gateway Cloning
Terms and licenses: Academic/Nonprofit Terms; Industry Terms: Not Available to Industry
Depositor comments: Please visit https://doi.org/10.1101/2023.08.21.550483 for bioRxiv preprint.
How to cite: Zed_vector_tol2_+15.2prox1a:EGFP_XCA:DsRed2 was a gift from Katarzyna Koltowska (Addgene plasmid # 218206 ; http://n2t.net/addgene:218206 ; RRID:Addgene_218206)
