[The description below was written by a language model from this plasmid's Addgene catalogue record and pLannotate feature annotations shown in this document.]
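Description:
Zed_vector_tol2_+15.2prox1a:EGFP_XCA:DsRed2 is a zebrafish enhancer-reporter plasmid built on the ZED (zebrafish enhancer detection) vector, a Tol2 transposon-based backbone for making transgenic fish. The Tol2 arms implied by the name are not picked up in the automated feature table. In bacteria it is maintained through a high-copy ColE1/pUC-type origin and selected with ampicillin via the AmpR (β-lactamase) gene. An f1 origin, lac promoter/operator remnants, a lacZα fragment and T7, T3 and SP6 phage promoters are carried over from the cloning backbone.

The test element is the zebrafish +15.2prox1a cis-regulatory region, introduced by Gateway cloning and lying between attB1 and attB2 sites of roughly 1 kb span. This enhancer sits upstream of an EGFP coding sequence terminated by an SV40 polyadenylation signal. The minimal promoter linking enhancer and EGFP is not annotated, so the record does not identify it. A loxP pair brackets the Gateway insert region, which would in principle allow Cre-mediated removal of the enhancer. Two minimal FRT sites flank the second cassette, in which DsRed2 with its own SV40 poly(A) is driven by the XCA element named in the title, also unannotated in the table. According to the record, DsRed2 expression in skeletal and cardiac muscle serves as an internal control for transgenesis.

The construct reports +15.2prox1a enhancer activity in the FCLV, a lymphatic vascular bed (abbreviation not expanded in the record), from 3 days post-fertilisation. It was made for a study of how multiple cis-regulatory elements control prox1a expression in distinct lymphatic beds. The depositor notes that it shows the high background typical of the ZED vector.
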