Features (pLannotate 1.2.2; 30 found; start..end, strand, type, name):
    301..334     -  protein_bind   FRT (minimal): supports FLP-mediated excision but not integration (Turan and Bode, 2011) FLP recombinase from the Saccharomyces cerevisiae 2μ plasmid
    354..384     +  misc_feature   MCS (fragment): pBluescript multiple cloning site
   1018..1692    +  CDS            DsRed2: DsRed2 is a basic (constitutively fluorescent) red fluorescent protein published in 2006, derived from Discosoma sp..
   1711..1794    +  CDS            large T antigen (fragment): large T antigen from SV40 (simian virus 40)
   1817..1938    +  polyA_signal   SV40 poly(A) signal: SV40 polyadenylation signal
   1950..2017    +  misc_feature   MCS (fragment): pBluescript multiple cloning site
   2338..2370    +  misc_feature   MCS (fragment): pBluescript multiple cloning site
   2563..2586    -  misc_feature   MCS (fragment): pBluescript multiple cloning site
   2610..2628    -  promoter       T3 promoter: promoter for bacteriophage T3 RNA polymerase
   2633..2666    -  protein_bind   FRT (minimal): supports FLP-mediated excision but not integration (Turan and Bode, 2011) FLP recombinase from the Saccharomyces cerevisiae 2μ plasmid
   2687..2808    -  polyA_signal   SV40 poly(A) signal: SV40 polyadenylation signal
   2831..2915    -  CDS            large T antigen (fragment): large T antigen from SV40 (simian virus 40)
   3018..3737    -  CDS            EGFP: the original enhanced GFP (Yang et al., 1996) mammalian codon-optimized
   4792..4819    +  misc_feature   MCS (fragment): pBluescript multiple cloning site
   4820..4853    +  protein_bind   loxP: Cre-mediated recombination occurs in the 8-bp core sequence (GCATACAT). Cre recombinase
   4862..4886    +  protein_bind   attB1: mutant version of attB; recombination site for the Gateway® BP reaction BP Clonase™
   5830..5854    -  protein_bind   attB2: mutant version of attB; recombination site for the Gateway® BP reaction BP Clonase™
   6446..6479    +  protein_bind   loxP: Cre-mediated recombination occurs in the 8-bp core sequence (GCATACAT). Cre recombinase
   7071..7089    -  promoter       SP6 promoter: promoter for bacteriophage SP6 RNA polymerase
   7131..7147    -  protein_bind   lac operator: The lac repressor binds to the lac operator to inhibit transcription in E. coli. This inhibition can be relieved by adding lactose or isopropyl-β-D-thiogalactopyranoside (IPTG). lac repressor encoded by lacI
   7155..7185    -  promoter       lac promoter: promoter for the E. coli lac operon
   7200..7221    -  protein_bind   CAP binding site: CAP binding activates transcription in the presence of cAMP. E. coli catabolite activator protein
   7234..7326    -  CDS            lacI (fragment): lac repressor; lacI; The lac repressor binds to the lac operator to inhibit transcription in E. coli. This inhibition can be relieved by adding lactose or isopropyl-β-D-thiogalactopyranoside (IPTG).
   7509..8097    -  rep_origin     ori: high-copy-number ColE1/pMB1/pBR322/pUC origin of replication
   8268..9128    -  CDS            AmpR: β-lactamase; bla; confers resistance to ampicillin, carbenicillin, and related antibiotics
   9129..9233    -  promoter       AmpR promoter: bla
   9260..9310    +  misc_feature   bom (fragment): basis of mobility region from pBR322
   9338..9766    -  rep_origin     f1 ori (sequence partly withheld): f1 bacteriophage origin of replication; arrow indicates direction of (+) strand synthesis
   9770..9927    -  CDS            lacZα (fragment): LacZα fragment of β-galactosidase; lacZ fragment
   9930..2       +  promoter       T7 promoter (across the origin): promoter for bacteriophage T7 RNA polymerase
>Addgene plasmid #218206 | Zed_vector_tol2_+15.2prox1a:EGFP_XCA:DsRed2 | addgene full sequence | sequence record 442477 | Addgene NGS Result
GGGCGAATTGGGCCCAGAGGTGTAAAGTACTTGAGTAATTTTACTTGATTACTGTACTTAAGTATTATTT
TTGGGGATTTTTACTTTACTTGAGTACAATTAAAAATCAATACTTTTACTTTTACTTAATTACATTTTTT
TAGAAAAAAAAGTACTTTTTACTCCTTACAATTTTATTTACAGTCAAAAAGTACTTATTTTTTGGAGATC
ACTTCATTCTATTTTCCCTTGCTATTACCAAACCAATTGAATTGCGCTGATGCCCAGTTTAATTTAAATA
GATCTGTCGACTTAATTAATGAAGTTCCTATACTTTCTAGAGAATAGGAACTTCCTCACTATAGGGCGAA
TTGGAGCTCCACCGCGGTGGCGGCCGCTCTAGAATTCTGCACATTGGCTGTTTCCCAACAGAGTGCAAGC
TCTGAGAGCAAATCTTGCCCGTCATTACTGTTTGATATAAGGTATTCCCATGCCTGACGCACATAATATT
TTTGTTACATTCGTGTTTACAGCACTGAAGGCAGGCAGCTATTTGTGCAGTCAGTACTTTATGTATTTCT
AAACCCAGTGCTGGAGAGGCCAATAGGCAGGATGCCCCCCCCGCGTTAGTCCCCCTGCACAATTGTGCTG
CACCTGTCTACTCCATTTGCAGACCCCTGTGTCTGTGCAAACTATTTCTTTCATTGTGCTGTTTTTTTTG
TCACCCAGCATTACAGACATGCTTTTTTGGGAATCCCTATTTGGCCATCCCTAGTAGTGCTCCCCCCACC
TCCATACTTTCCATACATGGGCTAAGGGGTCCAAAGACCCTGCCCTCCCCCCTCACCTACTCCATTAATG
GCTTCTTTGCTTTTCAATGGCCCAGAAGCTACCAAATAAGGGCAGGCTGCCTGCCTTTCCCTGCGGAGCT
CCCACTGACTCCTCAACTCCAGGCAGCGTATAAATTGACAGCTCAGTCCCCAGGCAGCACCCAGCCAATT
CAATCACAGCACGGGGATCGATCCACCGGTCGCCACCATGGCCTCCTCCGAGAACGTCATCACCGAGTTC
ATGCGCTTCAAGGTGCGCATGGAGGGCACCGTGAACGGCCACGAGTTCGAGATCGAGGGCGAGGGCGAGG
GCCGCCCCTACGAGGGCCACAACACCGTGAAGCTGAAGGTGACCAAGGGCGGCCCCCTGCCCTTCGCCTG
GGACATCCTGTCCCCCCAGTTCCAGTACGGCTCCAAGGTGTACGTGAAGCACCCCGCCGACATCCCCGAC
TACAAGAAGCTGTCCTTCCCCGAGGGCTTCAAGTGGGAGCGCGTGATGAACTTCGAGGACGGCGGCGTGG
CGACCGTGACCCAGGACTCCTCCCTGCAGGACGGCTGCTTCATCTACAAGGTGAAGTTCATCGGCGTGAA
CTTCCCCTCCGACGGCCCCGTGATGCAGAAGAAGACCATGGGCTGGGAGGCCTCCACCGAGCGCCTGTAC
CCCCGCGACGGCGTGCTGAAGGGCGAGACCCACAAGGCCCTGAAGCTGAAGGACGGCGGCCACTACCTGG
TGGAGTTCAAGTCCATCTACATGGCCAAGAAGCCCGTGCAGCTGCCCGGCTACTACTACGTGGACGCCAA
GCTGGACATCACCTCCCACAACGAGGACTACACCATCGTGGAGCAGTACGAGCGCACCGAGGGCCGCCAC
CACCTGTTCCTGAGATCGGCCGCGACTCTAGATCATAATCAGCCATACCACATTTGTAGAGGTTTTACTT
GCTTTAAAAAACCTCCCACACCTCCCCCTGAACCTGAAACATAAAATGAATGCAATTGTTGTTGTTAACT
TGTTTATTGCAGCTTATAATGGTTACAAATAAAGCAATAGCATCACAAATTTCACAAATAAAGCATTTTT
TTCACTGCATTCTAGTTGTGGTTTGTCCAAACTCATCAATGTATCTTAAGATCCTAGAACTAGAACTAGT
GGATCCCCCGGGCTGCAGGAATTCGATATCAAGCTTATCGATACCGTCGACCTCGAGCGGCCGCCAGTGT
GATGGATATCTGCAGAATTCGGCTTACACACTCAAGCTGGTTCTTTGAACAGAGTTTAAGAAAGAAGCTA
TTTACAATGTTGGGGGTGGAATTTAAGAAGAAAGGACAGTGGATAATGAAAAGGATACTCAGAACAACTG
CTGGAACACAGACATCACTGTCTTGACAAAGTCAGCTGGCAGGAACTATGACCTTGGAGAAGGATATAAG
CAACTTTCTTGTTATGTGGCAAAGAGGAAGTTGCAGACCTTTGACTTCACTCTCCTTCTGCCTCTAAAAG
CCGAATTCCAGCACACTGGCGGCCGTTACTAGTGGATCCCCCGGGCTGCAGGAATTCGATTATGTCAAAA
ACCTGTACTTCATAAAATTGGAAATGACAATTTTCTTGATAGGTATCACTTACCAAAGTTAAATGAAAAT
CATATTAACAATTTAAATAGACCTGTAATATATAAGAAAATAAAAGCAATCATTAAAAGACTCCAAATCC
CCCCCGGCCCCCCAAAGAAAGCCCAAAGACTGTTTTAGGACAGAATTCCTGCAGCCCGGGGGATCCGAGC
TCGGTACCAGCTTTTGTTCCCTTTAGTGAGGGTTAATTGCGTGAAGTTCCTATACTTTCTAGAGAATAGG
AACTTCTTAATTAACCATGGCGTACGTAAGATACATTGATGAGTTTGGACAAACCACAACTAGAATGCAG
TGAAAAAAATGCTTTATTTGTGAAATTTGTGATGCTATTGCTTTATTTGTAACCATTATAAGCTGCAATA
AACAAGTTAACAACAACAATTGCATTCATTTTATGTTTCAGGTTCAGGGGGAGGTGTGGGAGGTTTTTTA
AAGCAAGTAAAACCTCTACAAATGTGGTATGGCTGATTATGATCAGTTATCTAGATCCGGTACTAGTAGG
CCTATTATTTTTGACACCAGACAAGTTGGTAATGGTAGCGACCGGCGCTCAGTTGGAATTCTAGAGTCGC
GGCCGCTTTACTTGTACAGCTCGTCCATGCCGAGAGTGATCCCGGCGGCGGTCACGAACTCCAGCAGGAC
CATGTGATCGCGCTTCTCGTTGGGGTCTTTGCTCAGGGCGGACTGGGTGCTCAGGTAGTGGTTGTCGGGC
AGCAGCACGGGGCCGTCGCCGATGGGGGTGTTCTGCTGGTAGTGGTCGGCGAGCTGCACGCTGCCGTCCT
CGATGTTGTGGCGGATCTTGAAGTTCACCTTGATGCCGTTCTTCTGCTTGTCGGCCATGATATAGACGTT
GTGGCTGTTGTAGTTGTACTCCAGCTTGTGCCCCAGGATGTTGCCGTCCTCCTTGAAGTCGATGCCCTTC
AGCTCGATGCGGTTCACCAGGGTGTCGCCCTCGAACTTCACCTCGGCGCGGGTCTTGTAGTTGCCGTCGT
CCTTGAAGAAGATGGTGCGCTCCTGGACGTAGCCTTCGGGCATGGCGGACTTGAAGAAGTCGTGCTGCTT
CATGTGGTCGGGGTAGCGGCTGAAGCACTGCACGCCGTAGGTCAGGGTGGTCACGAGGGTGGGCCAGGGC
ACGGGCAGCTTGCCGGTGGTGCAGATGAACTTCAGGGTCAGCTTGCCGTAGGTGGCATCGCCCTCGCCCT
CGCCGGACACGCTGAACTTGTGGCCGTTTACGTCGCCGTCCAGCTCGACCAGGATGGGCACCACCCCGGT
GAACAGCTCCTCGCCCTTGCTCACCATGGTGGCGACCGGTGGATCCTCAAGTGTCCGCGCTTAGAAAATG
CTTGGAAAAGTTTACTTGACACTACAGACCCGAAAGCACCACTATAGTCCGTTAGATTATTAAAATATCT
GTCGTTAGCTTAATGCTTCAGGTGGCGATGCTCTGTTTACTTTCTGAGCATGCTTTTATTTTTGAAGGAG
TGTAGAGGTCCTGCTTCTTTGCATTCAAGGGTGGCCAGGGACACCTGTAAGAGAATAACAGATAGAAGCA
TCTCAGTGTTGACGTTAAACACAGTGCAAGACAGATCTTAATTCACACGACGACGCCTCAGTTAATATAA
GTAGGCTAACTTTTGTAGTCAATCAATTAAATCGCTCAATTAAATGCTCGCAATTTCAAATAACTATCGG
GAAGTACTCACGGCGCAAAGTTGCATTTCAGCACTCCAATCCTGCGTTTATTTTTCCCGTGTTAGTCCTG
CGCAAAGAATGTTAATCCTCAAGATGCCTGTTGACGTTCGTAATTCGCCACTGGTTTAAATTGTCCACAG
CCCGATTGTTAAAGTCTCCCTAAAACTCTGCGTCTGTCTAAAGCGGAGAGAAGTCTCATTAATGAATTGT
GCCTGTGTACTGTCGGAACTGGCGCCAGTAGATTCCATATCTTACGAACATGGGCGGGGACACGAGCTGG
CAGTGAGCGCCCTGGGAACCAATAGCAGAGCGCGCTGACTGCCATTGGCTCGGACAGCATGCTTTCCGAA
ATGCCACGGCGACTGTCGGCCTACTGCTCCACATCCAGAGAGCTGAGAGACTCATCATTCAGCGCAGCAA
TTTATTGAGATCTTTTTACCCTTTTTAGAGCTTCACGTTGATGGTGTGTAATGATGTCTTTTTACTCAAG
TGCTAACAGAAAAGCCTAAAATCTAAGTTGCAGCCTAATGCTATTTTTTAAATTTATTTTTAGGACATTA
AATGATGTGAATAATATAATTATAGACTTGCAGGATTATATTTAATTTTTAATTGTGCAGAAATGTATTA
AAATGCCTCTATTCTATTAATGAATATCGCGCAAGCTTATCGATACCGTCGACCTCGAGATAACTTCGTA
TAGCATACATTATACGAAGTTATCATAATCAACAAGTTTGTACAAAAAAGCAGGCTGGGTAGATGTAATT
ACCGTGTAGAAACTTGTCCCCATGCTTGCAAATTTAAGATAATGACGTGAATGAGAATTCATAGCGGGGA
ATCCGAGTCGTTAGAAAGAGTCAGAAGCCACGACGGGCTGATAGGTTTCCCCCAAAAGGCCAGCCGAGAG
CATAATTACCGCCAGGGTTCTTCTCCCATAATTCAGCAGAAAATGATTAAGTCGTCATCCCGAGGCATCA
GTCTGCAGAAGTTCAAACATGTACTTAACCTATCCAGGAATTATACATTTGGCCTGTGTGTCGCCTCTGC
CTTCTTTCAGCGAGAAACAGGGGGTTTGAAAAGAAGACGGAAAAAAAAGAACAACCAAAGAAGCAAGGCT
ATCTGATCTCTCGCCTGCCCCCGTTTCAATAGACGTTAAACCTATTAGGATCTACTGAACTCGAGGGGCT
TCTCCTTTTTTTCAGCTTTATCTGCGGAGCGAAATGCACTGTCCAAATTTCCAGACACTGAGATAAGGAC
CCCCGGCCCCCGTGACGACTTACTCCAGCGCCCCCTCGCCACCCCCTTAATTCTTTTAGAATAAGAAACA
AAACATTACAAAATGATAGCAGACTGCTCACTGGGGAATGAAAATTGCTTTGACATGGAGATTAGGCTCT
TCTATTGTCATAAGACATTGTCTCATATGAGTGGGGCTTGCAGAAGAGACGGATAAAAGGCGAGAAAGGG
GGGAATTTTTTTTCTAGAATGGCTAGTGGATGACATAATGGAGAGCGCAGAAAAGTAAGTCCGCATGACA
TCGTTTGGCAGCGCTGTATAAAGGGAGATTTAAAAAGCATTGTTGCCGAATAGAAATACCAGAGATTCGG
GGGACAATGGAGCCGCGTTGCTGGAACGTGACAACTCAGCAATTAAGGATCATGTCATCTGCTTGTCAAA
CAAAAATAACCAGCCTAGCACCCAGCTTTCTTGTACAAAGTGGTTGATTATGGAGTTGGCGCGCCTGTCA
TTCTAAATCTCTCTTTCAGCCTAAAGCTTTTTCCCCGTATCCCCCCAGGTGTCTGCAGGCTCAAAGAGCA
GCGAGAAGCGTTCAGAGGAAAGCGATCCCGTGCCACCTTCCCCGTGCCCGGGCTGTCCCCGCACGCTGCC
GGCTCGGGGATGCGGGGGGAGCGCCGGACCGGAGCGGAGCCCCGGGCGGCTCGCTGCTGCCCCCTAGCGG
GGGAGGGACGTAATTACATCCCTGGGGGCTTTGGGAGGGGGCTGTCCCCGTGAGCTCCCAGGCGCGCCTG
TCATTCTAAATCTCTCTTTCAGCCTAAAGCTTTTTCCCCGTATCCCCCCAGGTGTCTGCAGGCTCAAAGA
GCAGCGAGAAGCGTTCAGAGGAAAGCGATCCCGTGCCACCTTCCCCGTGCCCGGGCTGTCCCCGCACGCT
GCCGGCTCGGGGATGCGGGGGGAGCGCCGGACCGGAGCGGAGCCCCGGGCGGCTCGCTGCTGCCCCCTAG
CGGGGGAGGGACGTAATTACATCCCTGGGGGCTTTGGGGGGGGGCTGTCCCCGTGAGCTCCCAGGCGCGC
AACTCATAACTTCGTATAGCATACATTATACGAAGTTATGGCCCATCTGGCCTGTGTTTCAGACACCAGG
GAGTCTCTGCTCACGTTTCCTGCTATTTGCAGCCTCTCTATCAAGACTAATACACCTCTTCCCGCATCGG
CTGCCTGTGAGAGGCTTTTCAGCACTGCAGGATTGCTTTTCAGCCCCAAAAGAGCTAGGCTTGACACTAA
CAATTTTGAGAATCAGCTTCTACTGAAGTTAAATCTGAGGTTTTACAACTTTGAGTAGCGTGTACTGGCA
TTAGATTGTCTGTCTTATAGTTTGATAATTAAATACAAACAGTTCTAAAGCAGGATAAAACCTTGTATGC
ATTTCATTTAATGTTTTTTGAGATTAAAAGCTTAAACAAGAATCTCTAGTTTTCTTTCTTGCTTTTACTT
TTACTTCCTTAATACTCAAGTACAATTTTAATGGAGTACTTTTTTACTTTTACTCAAGTAAGATTCTAGC
CAGATACTTTTACTTTTAATTGAGTAAAATTTTCCCTAAGTACTTGTACTTTCACTTGAGTAAAATTTTT
GAGTACTTTTTACACCTCTGCTCGACCATATGGGAGAGCTCCCAACGCGTTGGATGCATAGCTTGAGTAT
TCTATAGTGTCACCTAAATAGCTTGGCGTAATCATGGTCATAGCTGTTTCCTGTGTGAAATTGTTATCCG
CTCACAATTCCACACAACATACGAGCCGGAAGCATAAAGTGTAAAGCCTGGGGTGCCTAATGAGTGAGCT
AACTCACATTAATTGCGTTGCGCTCACTGCCCGCTTTCCAGTCGGGAAACCTGTCGTGCCAGCTGCATTA
ATGAATCGGCCAACGCGCGGGGAGAGGCGGTTTGCGTATTGGGCGCTCTTCCGCTTCCTCGCTCACTGAC
TCGCTGCGCTCGGTCGTTCGGCTGCGGCGAGCGGTATCAGCTCACTCAAAGGCGGTAATACGGTTATCCA
CAGAATCAGGGGATAACGCAGGAAAGAACATGTGAGCAAAAGGCCAGCAAAAGGCCAGGAACCGTAAAAA
GGCCGCGTTGCTGGCGTTTTTCCATAGGCTCCGCCCCCCTGACGAGCATCACAAAAATCGACGCTCAAGT
CAGAGGTGGCGAAACCCGACAGGACTATAAAGATACCAGGCGTTTCCCCCTGGAAGCTCCCTCGTGCGCT
CTCCTGTTCCGACCCTGCCGCTTACCGGATACCTGTCCGCCTTTCTCCCTTCGGGAAGCGTGGCGCTTTC
TCATAGCTCACGCTGTAGGTATCTCAGTTCGGTGTAGGTCGTTCGCTCCAAGCTGGGCTGTGTGCACGAA
CCCCCCGTTCAGCCCGACCGCTGCGCCTTATCCGGTAACTATCGTCTTGAGTCCAACCCGGTAAGACACG
ACTTATCGCCACTGGCAGCAGCCACTGGTAACAGGATTAGCAGAGCGAGGTATGTAGGCGGTGCTACAGA
GTTCTTGAAGTGGTGGCCTAACTACGGCTACACTAGAAGAACAGTATTTGGTATCTGCGCTCTGCTGAAG
CCAGTTACCTTCGGAAAAAGAGTTGGTAGCTCTTGATCCGGCAAACAAACCACCGCTGGTAGCGGTGGTT
TTTTTGTTTGCAAGCAGCAGATTACGCGCAGAAAAAAAGGATCTCAAGAAGATCCTTTGATCTTTTCTAC
GGGGTCTGACGCTCAGTGGAACGAAAACTCACGTTAAGGGATTTTGGTCATGAGATTATCAAAAAGGATC
TTCACCTAGATCCTTTTAAATTAAAAATGAAGTTTTAAATCAATCTAAAGTATATATGAGTAAACTTGGT
CTGACAGTTACCAATGCTTAATCAGTGAGGCACCTATCTCAGCGATCTGTCTATTTCGTTCATCCATAGT
TGCCTGACTCCCCGTCGTGTAGATAACTACGATACGGGAGGGCTTACCATCTGGCCCCAGTGCTGCAATG
ATACCGCGAGACCCACGCTCACCGGCTCCAGATTTATCAGCAATAAACCAGCCAGCCGGAAGGGCCGAGC
GCAGAAGTGGTCCTGCAACTTTATCCGCCTCCATCCAGTCTATTAATTGTTGCCGGGAAGCTAGAGTAAG
TAGTTCGCCAGTTAATAGTTTGCGCAACGTTGTTGCCATTGCTACAGGCATCGTGGTGTCACGCTCGTCG
TTTGGTATGGCTTCATTCAGCTCCGGTTCCCAACGATCAAGGCGAGTTACATGATCCCCCATGTTGTGCA
AAAAAGCGGTTAGCTCCTTCGGTCCTCCGATCGTTGTCAGAAGTAAGTTGGCCGCAGTGTTATCACTCAT
GGTTATGGCAGCACTGCATAATTCTCTTACTGTCATGCCATCCGTAAGATGCTTTTCTGTGACTGGTGAG
TACTCAACCAAGTCATTCTGAGAATAGTGTATGCGGCGACCGAGTTGCTCTTGCCCGGCGTCAATACGGG
ATAATACCGCGCCACATAGCAGAACTTTAAAAGTGCTCATCATTGGAAAACGTTCTTCGGGGCGAAAACT
CTCAAGGATCTTACCGCTGTTGAGATCCAGTTCGATGTAACCCACTCGTGCACCCAACTGATCTTCAGCA
TCTTTTACTTTCACCAGCGTTTCTGGGTGAGCAAAAACAGGAAGGCAAAATGCCGCAAAAAAGGGAATAA
GGGCGACACGGAAATGTTGAATACTCATACTCTTCCTTTTTCAATATTATTGAAGCATTTATCAGGGTTA
TTGTCTCATGAGCGGATACATATTTGAATGTATTTAGAAAAATAAACAAATAGGGGTTCCGCGCACATTT
CCCCGAAAAGTGCCACCTGATGCGGTGTGAAATACCGCACAGATGCGTAAGGAGAAAATACCGCATCAGG
AAATTGTAAGCGTTAATATTTTGTTAAAATTCGCGTTAAATTTTTGTTAAATCAGCTCATTTTTTAACCA
ATAGGCCGAAATCGGCAAAATCCCTTATAAATCAAAAGAATAGACCGAGATAGGGT
[37 nt withheld, positions 9437-9473]
AAAGAACGTGGACTCCAACGTCAAAGG
[49 nt withheld, positions 9501-9549]
T
[91 nt withheld, positions 9551-9641]
G
[124 nt withheld, positions 9643-9766]
CCATTCGCCATTCAGGCTGCGCAACTGTTGGGAAGGGCGATCGGTGCGGGCCTCTTCGCTATTACGCCAG
CTGGCGAAAGGGGGATGTGCTGCAAGGCGATTAAGTTGGGTAACGCCAGGGTTTTCCCAGTCACGACGTT
GTAAAACGACGGCCAGTGAATTGTAATACGACTCACTATA
